>Addgene plasmid #237833 | NAGA-P2 | addgene full sequence | sequence record 471704 | Addgene NGS Result
TTGAAATCCTTTTTTTCTGCGCGTAATCTGCTGCTTGCAAACAAAAAAACCACCGCTACCAGCGGTGGTT
TGTTTGCCGGATCAAGAGCTACCAACTCTTTTTCCGAAGGTAACTGGCTTCAGCAGAGCGCAGATACCAA
ATACTGTCCTTCTAGTGTAGCCGTAGTTAGGCCACCACTTCAAGAACTCTGTAGCACCGCCTACATACCT
CGCTCTGCTAATCCTGTTACCAGTGGCTGCTGCCAGTGGCGATAAGTCGTGTCTTACCGGGTTGGACTCA
AGACGATAGTTACCGGATAAGGCGCAGCGGTCGGGCTGAACGGGGGGTTCGTGCACACAGCCCAGCTTGG
AGCGAACGACCTACACCGAACTGAGATACCTACAGCGTGAGCTATGAGAAAGCGCCACGCTTCCCGAAGG
GAGAAAGGCGGACAGGTATCCGGTAAGCGGCAGGGTCGGAACAGGAGAGCGCACGAGGGAGCTTCCAGGG
GGAAACGCCTGGTATCTTTATAGTCCTGTCGGGTTTCGCCACCTCTGACTTGAGCGTCGATTTTTGTGAT
GCTCGTCAGGGGGGCGGAGCCTATGGAAAAACGCCAGCAACGCGGCCTTTTTACGGTTCCTGGCCTTTTG
CTGGCCTTTTGCTCACATGTTCTTTCCTGCGTTATCCCCTGATTCTGTGGATAACCGTATTACCGCCTTT
GAGTGAGCTGATACCGGTTGGGCGTCGCTTGGTCGGTCATTTCGAATTACCAATGCTTAATCAGTGAGGC
ACCTATCTCAGCGATCTGTCTATTTCGTTCATCCATAGTTGCCTGACTCCCCGTCGTGTAGATAACTACG
ATACGGGAGGGCTTACCATCTGGCCCCAGTGCTGCAATGATACCGCGAGACCCACGCTCACCGGCTCCAG
ATTTATCAGCAATAAACCAGCCAGCCGGAAGGGCCGAGCGCAGAAGTGGTCCTGCAACTTTATCCGCCTC
CATCCAGTCTATTAATTGTTGCCGGGAAGCTAGAGTAAGTAGTTCGCCAGTTAATAGTTTGCGCAACGTT
GTTGCCATTGCTACAGGCATCGTGGTGTCACGCTCGTCGTTTGGTATGGCTTCATTCAGCTCCGGTTCCC
AACGATCAAGGCGAGTTACATGATCCCCCATGTTGTGCAAAAAAGCGGTTAGCTCCTTCGGTCCTCCGAT
AGTTGTCAGAAGTAAGTTGGCCGCAGTGTTATCACTCATGGTTATGGCAGCACTGCATAATTCTCTTACT
GTCATGCCATCCGTAAGATGCTTTTCTGTGACTGGTGAGTACTCAACCAAGTCATTCTGAGAATAGTGTA
TGCGGCGACCGAGTTGCTCTTGCCCGGCGTCAATACGGGATAATACCGCGCCACATAGCAGAACTTTGAA
AGTGCTCATCATTGGAAAACGTTCTTCGGGGCGAAAACTCTCAAGGATCTTACCGCTGTTGAGATCCAGT
TCGATGTAACCCACTCGTGCACCCAACTGATCTTCAGCATCTTTTACTTTCACCAGCGTTTCTGGGTGAG
CAAAAACAGGAAGGCAAAATGCCGCAAAAAAGGGAATAAGGGCGACACGGAAATGTTGAATACTCATACT
CTTCCTTTTTCAATATTATTGAAGCATTTATCAGGGTTATTGTCTCATGAGCGGATACATATTTGAATGT
ATTTAGAAAAATAAACAAATAGGGGTTCCGCGCACATTTCCCCGAAAAGTGCCACCTGACGTCTAAGAAA
CCATTACGTAGAAAGCCAGTCCGCAGAAACGGTGCTGACCCCGGATGAATGTCAGCTACTGGGCTATCTG
GACAAGGGAAAACGCAAGCGCAAAGAGGATCCTTATCGCTATCGATTCACACAAAAAACCAACACACAGA
TGTAATGAAAATAAAGATATTTTATTGCGGCCATCGTGATGGCAGGTTGGGCGTCGCTTGGTCGGTCATT
TCGAACCCCAGAGTCCCGCTCAGAAGAACTCGTCAAGAAGGCGATAGAAGGCGATGCGCTGCGAATCGGG
AGCGGCGATACCGTAAAGCACGAGGAAGCGGTCAGCCCATTCGCCGCCAAGCTCTTCAGCAATATCACGG
GTAGCCAACGCTATGTCCTGATAGCGGTCCGCCACACCCAGCCGGCCACAGTCGATGAATCCAGAAAAGC
GGCCATTTTCCACCATGATATTCGGCAAGCAGGCATCGCCATGGGTCACGACGAGATCCTCGCCGTCGGG
CATGCGCGCCTTGAGCCTGGCGAACAGTTCGGCTGGCGCGAGCCCCTGATGCTCTTCGTCCAGATCATCC
TGATCGACAAGACCGGCTTCCATCCGAGTACGTGCTCGCTCGATGCGATGTTTCGCTTGGTGGTCGAATG
GGCAGGTAGCCGGATCAAGCGTATGCAGCCGCCGCATTGCATCAGCCATGATGGATACTTTCTCGGCAGG
AGCAAGGTGAGATGACAGGAGATCCTGCCCCGGCACTTCGCCCAATAGCAGCCAGTCCCTTCCCGCTTCA
GTGACAACGTCGAGCACAGCTGCGCAAGGAACGCCCGTCGTGGCCAGCCACGATAGCCGCGCTGCCTCGT
CCTGCAGTTCATTCAGGGCACCGGACAGGTCGGTCTTGACAAAAAGAACCGGGCGCCCCTGCGCTGACAG
CCGGAACACGGCGGCATCAGAGCAGCCGATTGTCTGTTGTGCCCAGTCATAGCCGAATAGCCTCTCCACC
CAAGCGGCCGGAGAACCTGCGTGCAATCCATCTTGTTCAATCCCTCCGGAGCCTCCGCCACCTGATCCGC
CACCTCCGCTCCCACCACCGGTCTGCTCGTTCTTCAGCACGCGCTCCACGAAGCTCTTGATGTACTTACC
CATTTCATCTGGAGCGTCCTCCTGGCTGAAGTGGAGGCCCTTCACCTTCACGAACTCGGTGTTAGGGAAC
TTCTTAGCTCCCTCGACAATAGCGTTGGAAAAGAACCCAGGGTCGGACTCGATGAACATCTTAGGCAGAT
CGTCGCTGGCCCGAAGGTAGGCGTTGTAGTTGCGGACAATCTGGACGACGTCGGGCTTGCCTCCCTTAAC
GAGAGGGATCTCGCGAGGCCAGGAGAGGGTAGGCCGTCTAACCTCGCCCTTCTCCTTGAATGGCTCCAGG
TAGGCAGCGAACTCCTCAGGCTCCAGTTTCCGCATGATCTTGCTTGGGAGCATGGTCTCGACGAAGAAGT
TATTCTCAAGCACCATTTTCTCGCCCTCTTCGCTCTTGATCAGGGCGATATCCTCCTCGATGTCAGGCCA
CTCGTCCCAGGACTCGATCACGTCCACGACACTCTCAGCATGGACGATGGCCTTGATCTTGTCTTGGTGC
TCGTAGGAGTAGTGAAAGGCCAGACAAGCCCCCCAGTCGTGGCCCACAAAGATGATTTTCTTTGGAAGGT
TCAGCAGCTCGAACCAAGCGGTGAGGTACTTGTAGTGATCCAGGAGGCGATATGAGCCATTCCCGCTCTT
GCCGGACTTACCCATTCCGATCAGATCAGGGATGATGCATCTAGCCACGGGCTCGATGTGAGGCACGACG
TGCCTCCACAGGTAGCTGGAGGCAGCGTTACCATGCAGAAAAATCACGGCGTTCTCGGCGTGCTTCTCGG
AATCATAGTAGTTGATGAAGGAGTCCAGCACGTTCATTTGCTTGCAGCGAGCCCACCACTGAGGCCCAGT
GATCATGCGTTTGCGTTGCTCGGGGTCGTACACCTTGGAAGCCATGGTGGCTCCAGCCTTTGGTTCGAGA
CTGTTGTGTCAGAAGAATCAAGCTTTTTGCAAAAGCCTAGGCCTCCAAAAAAGCCTCCTCACTACTTCTG
GAATAGCTCAGAGGCCGAGGCGGCCTCGGCCTCTGCATAAATAAAAAAAATTAGTCAGCCATGGGGCGGA
GAATGGGCGGAACTGGGCGGAGTTAGGGGCGGGATGGGCGGAGTTAGGGGCGGGACTATGGTTGCTGACT
AATTGAGATGCATGCTTTGCATACTTCTGCCTGCTGGGGAGCCTGGGGACTTTCCACACCTGGTTGCTGA
CTAATTGAGATGCATGCTTTGCATACTTCTGCCTGCTGGGGAGCCTGGGGACTTTCCACACCCTAACTGA
CACACATTCCACAGCTGGTTCTTTCCGCCTCAGAAGGTACCTAACCAAGTTCCTCTTTCAGAGGTTATTT
CAGGCCATGGTGCTGCGCAGATCCGCGTATGCGGTGTGAAATACCGCACAGATGCGTAAGGAGAAAATAC
CGCATCAGGAAATTGTAAGCGTTAATATTTTGTTAAAATTCGATTTTACCACATTTGTAGAGGTTTTACT
TGCTTAAAAAAACCTCCCACATCTCCCCCTGAACCTGAAACATAAAATGAATGCAATTGTTGTTGTTAAC
TTGTTTATTGCAGCTTATAATGGTTACAAATAAAGCAATAGCATCACAAATTTCACAAATAAAGCATTTT
TTTCACTGCATTCTAGTTGTGGTTTGTCCAAACTCATCAATGTATCTTATCATGTCTGCTCGAAGCGGCC
GCCCCAAGGGGTTATGCTAGTTATTGCTCAGCGGTGGCAGCAGCCAACTCAGCTTCCTTTCGGGCTTTGT
TAGCAGCCGGATCAGCTTGCATGCCTGCAGGTCGACTGGAGCTGGGACATGTGACAGGCTGTGGTGGCAC
CACTGAGCCTAGACCATGGAGCCTTGGCATGCCCAGGGCAAGTGGGGAGGTTCTCTGCTCCCCAGGCCTG
CTCGGTGACTGACCCCATCATACCCAAAGTGCAATCTCACGGCCAGGTTCTATGCCCTGTCCAAGCGTAA
ACCCTCTTGGAAACTTCTTTTGGGGCAATTTTCCTGTGGCCTTCCTGGCCTCTACTTCCATGTGCGCAGC
CCCACAGACGTTGCTGAGCAACTCGCCAGCCTCCTGAGCTCCATGCCCATCAGGACTCTAGCCTCTGACC
TTGCTGTTGACTCTGAAATCAGGATTTGGAAGTTTTCGAATTAGGAGTAGAGAGATCTGACCTCTTGCCA
GGAATGCCCATGGATCATGTGATTGGCTTTTCTACCCATAGAGGGCCTTGCAGCCTGATACCACCTGGGA
GTGAGGGTCACAAAGGAGACCTTGGCTCCCTCAGGTCACCAATAAACCTGTTCTTTAATCAAGTAGTTGT
AATATGGACCTGGGGTACCTTTAGTTAGGGACTCTGGTGGCACTACACGGGGTGCTGGATTCAAATCTCA
CCTCTATGGATGATGTCTGGCATCGTCTGGCCCCTCCTTTTCCAAAGTGACCAGAAGATTGTACTTCCTA
GAGATGCCAGACTTGCCTCACACCCAGGAGCTGCCCCTGCTGTGCCTGGTATGCTGGCAGTGGTGATGGT
GACAACACAATGAGGCCAAGTAGCAATGCTCCCAGGTCCTGCAGCTTGTGCTCTGCCCAGCAGTGCCCCT
GGCCCAGCACCTCAGCCTGCTCTTCTCTCTGGTGGCTCCACCCCAACCCCTACTTCTTTTCCTTTATTTC
TCTCCCAACCTGGCTGCAAAGGAGGTTCATATTCCCCAGATGTGTCCACAAACCTGTCCAGGAGTTGTGT
CTTAAAATTGATTTCCTGTCCCTCTTCCTAAGGACAGGGGTAACAGTCAAAGTGAAGGAATGATGGGTTC
TTGCCTGTCTTGCTTTGGTCCGTATTTCCCAAGCCCTCCTCTTTTAGCCAAGGCTACAGGGCACTTGTCT
TCCCTGGTGGCTCTCCCCTTTGGAGAGAGCTAGTGGCAGAGCAACCTAGCTAGGTCCTCCTTGGGCTTTG
AATGCAGGAGCACCCAGTGCCCCAGGCCTTGCACTGTGCTGCCCAAGGAGTATTTTCTGGGTGGATCTCC
CATACTCCTCAGGGTTCTGAGGTCCTTGTATTTAGGGTATGGTGTAAAAACTTACATATGCACATTTTGT
TACATCATTTAAGATGATTGAAGCTTTACTGGTTAAGTATAGGGTCACCAGAGAAAGTTCCTTTCCCCAG
TTGATGTCTTGAGGCTGTTGAGAAACTTAGGACAGAAGCCTACCTCATCCCAGGCCTGCCCCTCCGTGCA
TAGCTCTGCCTTTGGGTCTTGTTCATAGTGCTGTTCAGGCAAAATGGAATAGTCTCAGGTGGGAACACCT
TCTCTTGCTAGCTCCAGGAAGGCTTTGTGGGAAATGAGTTGAGACCATGGACTTGGGAGTTGGGGGCCAG
AGTTGAGCCTGGACTTGACCAATTAATTCCCTTACCTTTCAGCCCAAGATAGCTACATGTCTTTACTTGC
TGTATAAGTTTTCCTTTTGTCCTGGGGGTGCCTGATTGATCCTATCTCTTCACCCTTCATTCTTTCAACA
AACATGCCATCTATCTCCCAGGACATTTATTCCCTTCTATTCAAGGCCAGTTAGGAATGCAATTATTTTT
TTTTTTCAGTTAAATACAGACTTGTTTGGACGCAAGGTACCCTTTCTCTTTTTAAAAACTTTTTATCATG
AAAACTTTCAAATACAAAAATAAAATGGTAGAGTGAACCTCCATGTACCCAGCATCCAGCTCCAGTAACC
ATCAACGTGTACCATTATTTCAACTCGAGGCTAGCGAGCTCGTTTAAACAACTAGAATTACACGGCGATC
TTGCCGCCCTTCTTGGCCTTAATGAGAATCTCGCGGATCTTGCGGGCGTCCAACTTGCCGGTCAGTCCTT
TAGGCACCTCGTCCACGAACACAACACCACCGCGCAGCTTCTTGGCGGTTGTAACCTGGCTGGCCACATA
GTCCACGATCTCCTTCTCGGTCATGGTTTTACCGTGTTCCAGCACGACGACTGCGGCGGGCAGCTCGCCG
GCATCGTCGTCGGGCAGGCCGGCGACCCCGGCGTCGAAGATGTTGGGGTGTTGCAGCAGGATGCTCTCCA
GTTCGGCTGGGGCTACCTGGTAGCCCTTGTATTTGATCAGGCTCTTCAGCCGGTCCACGATGAAGAAGTG
CTCGTCCTCGTCCCAGTAGGCGATGTCGCCGCTGTGCAGCCAGCCGTCCTTGTCGATGAGAGCGTTTGTA
GCCTCGGGGTTGTTAACGTAGCCGCTCATGATCATGGGGCCACGGACGCACAGCTCGCCGCGCTGGTTCA
CACCCAGTGTCTTACCGGTGTCCAAGTCCACCACCTTAGCCTCGAAGAAGGGCACCACCTTGCCTACTGC
GCCAGGCTTGTCGTCCCCTTCGGGGGTGATCAGAATGGCGCTGGTTGTTTCTGTCAGGCCGTAGCCCTGG
CGGATGCCTGGTAGGTGGAAGCGTTTGGCCACGGCCTCACCTACCTCCTTGCTGAGCGGCGCCCCGCCGC
TGGCGATCTCGTGCAAGTTGCTTAGGTCGTACTTGTCGATGAGAGTGCTCTTAGCGAAGAAGCTAAATAG
TGTGGGCACCAGCAGGGCAGATTGAATCTTATAGTCTTGCAAGCTGCGCAAGAATAGCTCCTCCTCGAAG
CGGTACATGAGCACGACCCGAAAGCCGCAGATCAAGTAGCCCAGCGTGGTGAACATGCCGAAGCCGTGGT
GAAATGGCACCACGCTGAGGATAGCGGTGTCGGGGATGATCTGGTTGCCGAAGATGGGGTCGCGGGCATG
ACTGAATCGGACACAAGCGGTGCGGTGCGGTAGGGCTACGCCCTTGGGCAATCCGGTACTGCCACTACTG
TTCATGATCAGGGCGATGGTTTTGTCCCGGTCGAAGCTCTCGGGCACGAAGTCGTACTCGTTGAAGCCGG
GTGGCAAATGGGAAGTCACGAAGGTGTACATGCTTTGGAAGCCCTGGTAGTCGGTCTTGCTATCCATGAT
GATGATCTTTTGTATGATCGGTAGCTTCTTTTGCACGTTGAGGATCTTTTGCAGCCCTTTCTTGCTCACG
AATACGACGGTGGGCTGGCTGATGCCCATGCTGTTCAGCAGCTCGCGCTCGTTGTAGATGTCGTTAGCTG
GGGCCACAGCCACACCGATGAACAGGGCACCCAACACGGGCATGAAGAACTGCAAGCTATTCTCGCTGCA
CACCACGATCCGATGGTTTGTATTCAGCCCATAGCGCTTCATAGCTTCTGCCAGCCGAACGCTCATCTCG
AAGTACTCGGCGTAGGTAATGTCCACCTCGATATGTGCGTCGGTAAAGGCGATGGTGCCGGGCACCAGGG
CGTAGCGCTTCATGGCTTTGTGCAGCTGCTCGCCGGCGGTCCCGTCTTCGAGTGGGTAGAATGGCGCTGG
GCCCTTCTTAATGTTTTTGGCATCTTCCATGGTGGCTTTACCAACAGTACCGGATTGCCAAGCTTGGGCT
GCAGGTCGAAAGGCCCGGAGATGAGGAAGAGGAGAACAGCGCGGCAGACGTGCGCTTTTGAAGCGTGCAG
AATGCCGGGCCTCCGGAGGACCTTCGGGCGCCCGCCCCGCCCCTGAGCCCGCCCCTGAGCCCGCCCCCGG
ACCCACCCCTTCCCAGCCTCTGAGCCCAGAAAGCGAAGGAGCAAAGCTGCTATTGGCCGCTGCCCCAAAG
GCCTACCCGCTTCCATTGCTCAGCGGTGCTGTCCATCTGCACGAGACTAGTGAGACGTGCTACTTCCATT
TGTCACGTCCTGCACGACGCGAGCTGCGGGGCGGGGGGGAACTTCCTGACTAGGGGAGGAGTAGAAGGTG
GCGCGAAGGGGCCACCAAAGAACGGAGCCGGTTGGCGCCTACCGGTGGATGTGGAATGTGTGCGAGGCCA
GAGGCCACTTGTGTAGCGCCAAGTGCCCAGCGGGGCTGCTAAAGCGCATGCTCCAGACTGCCTTGGGAAA
AGCGCCTCCCCTACCCGGTAGATCTCGATCCTCTACGCCGGACGCATCGTGGCCGGAGTACTGCGGTTTA
TCTCGATGGCTACGAGGGCAGACAGTAAGTGGATTTACCATAATCCCTTAATTGTACGCACCGCTAAAAC
GCGTTCAGCGCGATCACGGCAGCAGACAGGTAAAAATGGCAACAAACCACCCGAAAAACTGCCGCAATCG
CGCCTGATAAATTTTAACCGTATGAATACCTATGCAACCAGAGGGTACAGGCCACATTACCCCCACTTAA
TCCACTGAAGCTGCCATTTTTCATGGTTTCACCATCCCAGCGAAGGGCCATCCAGCGTGCGTTCCTGTAT
TTCCGGACTATAAAAGGATCTAGGTGAAGATCCTTTTTGATAATCTCATGACCAAAATCCCTTAACGTGA
GTTTTCGTTCCACTGAGCGTCAGACCCCGTAGAAAAGATCAAAGGATCTTC
Features (pLannotate 1.2.2; 18 found; start..end, strand, type, name):
      1..589     +  rep_origin     ori: high-copy-number ColE1/pMB1/pBR322/pUC origin of replication
    747..1607    -  CDS            AmpR: β-lactamase; bla; confers resistance to ampicillin, carbenicillin, and related antibiotics
   1608..1712    -  promoter       AmpR promoter: bla
   1755..1847    +  CDS            tnpA (fragment): TN5P_ECOLX - Also known as tnp. Experimental evidence at protein level: Swiss-Prot protein existence level 1. Mediates transposition of transposon Tn5 by a 'cut and paste' mechanism. First, the monomeric transposase binds the 19 bp inverted DNA repeats flanking the transposon. Then, dimerization of the DNA- bound transposase creates a synaptic DNA complex. After nicking of the first DNA strand, excision of the transposon proceeds through a series of intermediates. The transposase then mediates the insertion of the transposon at a new site by strand transfer. The activity of the wild- type tran
   1868..1916    -  polyA_signal   poly(A) signal: synthetic polyadenylation signal
   1980..2772    -  CDS            NeoR/KanR (fragment): aminoglycoside phosphotransferase from Tn5; aph(3')-II (or nptII); confers resistance to neomycin, kanamycin, and G418 (Geneticin®)
   2823..3755    -  CDS            hRluc: Renilla luciferase human codon-optimized
   3806..4163    -  promoter       SV40 promoter: SV40 enhancer and early promoter
   4228..4279    +  misc_feature   bom (fragment): basis of mobility region from pBR322
   4280..4312    -  rep_origin     M13 ori (fragment): M13 bacteriophage origin of replication; arrow indicates direction of (+) strand synthesis
   4317..4385    +  CDS            large T antigen (fragment): large T antigen from SV40 (simian virus 40)
   4408..4529    +  polyA_signal   SV40 poly(A) signal: SV40 polyadenylation signal
   4551..4570    -  terminator     T7 terminator (fragment): transcription terminator for bacteriophage T7 RNA polymerase
   4578..4627    -  CDS            SET1 (fragment): solubility-enhancement tag derived from T7 phage gene 10B
   4634..4657    -  misc_feature   MCS (fragment): pUC18/19 multiple cloning site
   6638..8290    -  CDS            luciferase: firefly luciferase synthetic luc2 version of the luciferase gene
   8337..8836    -  promoter       PGK promoter: mouse phosphoglycerate kinase 1 promoter
   8893..9176    -  misc_feature   cer region: ColE1-derived recombination site that helps to maintain plasmids as monomers
