[The description below was written by a language model from this plasmid's Addgene catalogue record and pLannotate feature annotations shown in this document.]
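Description:
NAGA-P2 is a mammalian expression reporter plasmid built on the pmirGLO Dual-Luciferase miRNA Target Expression Vector, carrying a 3' UTR from the human NAGA gene introduced by Gibson cloning. It is propagated in E. coli as a high-copy plasmid through a ColE1/pUC-type origin and selected with ampicillin via the β-lactamase gene. A ColE1 cer region, which helps keep plasmids as monomers, is also annotated. The sequenced record is 9,291 nt.

The test reporter is the synthetic firefly luciferase gene luc2, driven by the mouse PGK promoter. Between the end of luc2 and the remnant of the multiple cloning site lies an unannotated stretch of roughly 2 kb. This position fits the NAGA-P2 3' UTR insert sitting immediately downstream of the luciferase coding sequence, although the feature table does not label it. Sequences placed there become part of the luc2 transcript, so any effect of the UTR on mRNA stability or translation shows up as a change in firefly signal. An SV40 poly(A) signal is annotated in this region, but on the opposite strand to luc2. A second cassette, driven by the SV40 enhancer/early promoter and ended by a synthetic poly(A) signal, encodes human codon-optimized Renilla luciferase followed by a NeoR/KanR sequence. This provides an internal normalization control and potentially G418 selection in mammalian cells. The short annotated fragments (tnpA, large T antigen, M13 ori, bom, T7 terminator, SET1) are probably partial matches with no function here.

The stated purpose is to study the role and mechanism of the NAGA-P2 3' UTR in gene regulation, and the associated publication concerns alternative polyadenylation in human urothelium. The record does not define "P2", though it may denote one particular polyadenylation-site isoform of the NAGA UTR.
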