Addgene plasmid #237833: NAGA-P2
Purpose: Study the role and mechanism of the NAGA-P2 3' UTR in regulation gene function.
Depositing lab: Angela Ting. Depositing organization: University of Texas MD Anderson Cancer Center. Publication: Differentiation in the human urothelia is defined by distinct alternative polyadenylation. Le NB, Sona S, Santo B, Zhang Y, Ou R, Schweickart RA, Kochat V, Padron WI, Rai K, Lee SH, Yi JM, Wessely O, Lee BH, Ting AH. Cell Rep. 2026 Jan 13;45(1):116839. doi: 10.1016/j.celrep.2025.116839. PubMed 41533515.
Backbone
  Vector backbone: pmirGLO Dual-Luciferase miRNA Target Expression Vector
  Vector type: Mammalian Expression
Growth in bacteria
  Bacterial resistance: Ampicillin, 100 μg/mL
  Growth temperature: 37°C
  Growth strain: DH5alpha
  Copy number: High Copy
Gene/Insert
  Gene/Insert name: NAGA-P2 3'UTR
  Species: H. sapiens (human)
  Entrez Gene: NAGA (a.k.a. D22S674, GALB)
  Cloning method: Gibson Cloning
Terms and licenses: Academic/Nonprofit Terms; Industry Terms: Not Available to Industry
How to cite: NAGA-P2 was a gift from Angela Ting (Addgene plasmid # 237833 ; http://n2t.net/addgene:237833 ; RRID:Addgene_237833)
